Addgene plasmid #21133: pCMV-BID(D59E)
Depositing lab: Junying Yuan. Depositing organization: Harvard Medical School. Publication: Cleavage of BID by caspase 8 mediates the mitochondrial damage in the Fas pathway of apoptosis. Li H, Zhu H, Xu CJ, Yuan J. Cell. 1998 Aug 21. 94(4):491-501. 10.1016/S0092-8674(00)81590-1 PubMed 9727492.
Backbone
  Vector backbone: pVMV-5a
  Backbone size w/o insert (bp): 4700
  Vector type: Mammalian Expression
Growth in bacteria
  Bacterial resistance: Ampicillin, 100 μg/mL
  Growth temperature: 37°C
  Growth strain: DH5alpha
  Copy number: High Copy
Gene/Insert
  Gene/Insert name: Flag-tagged Mutant mouse BID (alt name: PHL 183)
  Species: M. musculus (mouse)
  Insert size (bp): 585
  GenBank ID: EDK99651
  Tag / fusion protein: Flage (C terminal on insert)
  Cloning method: Restriction Enzyme; 5′ cloning site BamHI (not destroyed); 3′ cloning site BamHI (not destroyed)
  Sequencing primers: 5′ n/a
Terms and licenses: Academic/Nonprofit Terms; Industry Terms: Not Available to Industry
How to cite: pCMV-BID(D59E) was a gift from Junying Yuan (Addgene plasmid # 21133 ; http://n2t.net/addgene:21133 ; RRID:Addgene_21133)
