[The description below was written by a language model from this plasmid's Addgene catalogue record.]
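Description:
pCMV-BID(D59E) is a mammalian expression plasmid carrying a mutant form of mouse BID, the pro-apoptotic BH3-only member of the BCL-2 family. The backbone is recorded as "pVMV-5a" (about 4.7 kb without insert), which is possibly a misspelling of a pCMV-type vector. The plasmid name implies that expression is driven by a cytomegalovirus promoter, but the record does not list the promoter, polyadenylation signal or any mammalian selection marker. In bacteria it is maintained as a high-copy plasmid under ampicillin selection. The origin of replication is not stated, and no feature table is available to confirm the vector elements.

The insert is a 585 bp mouse BID coding sequence cloned into a BamHI site, with BamHI retained at both ends, so the cloning was non-directional and insert orientation cannot be inferred from the sites alone. The protein carries a C-terminal Flag epitope tag (entered as "Flage" in the record), which allows detection or immunoprecipitation with anti-Flag antibodies. The D59E designation indicates a conservative aspartate-to-glutamate substitution at residue 59. The associated publication concerns cleavage of BID by caspase 8 and the resulting mitochondrial damage in Fas-induced apoptosis. Because caspases cleave after aspartate residues, the mutation is most plausibly meant to alter a caspase cleavage site, although the record does not say this explicitly. Such a construct would typically be transfected into mammalian cells alongside wild-type BID to test whether proteolytic processing at this position is needed for BID's pro-apoptotic activity.
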