>Addgene plasmid #21133 | pCMV-BID(D59E) | addgene partial sequence | sequence record 26957 | 21133 with hGH-PA-R
GAGCTACGGGTTGTCTTCCAACTTGCCCCTTGCTCCATACCACCCCCCTCCACCCCATAATATTATAGAA
GGACACCTAGTCAGACAAAATGATGCAACTTAATTTTATTAGGACAAGGCTGGTGGGCACTGGAGTGGCA
ACTTCCAGGGCCAGGAGAGGCACTGGGGAGGGGTCACAGGGATGCCACCCAGTACTACTTGTCATCGTCG
TCCTTGTAATCGGTACCGGATCCGAATTCGTCCATCATGTTTCTAACCAAGTTCCTCACATAGGAGAATA
GGTTCTGGTTAATAAAGTTGACAGTCGTGTGGAAGACATCACGGAGCAAAGATGGTGCGTGACTGGCCAC
TTTTTTGGCCAACAGCATTGTCATTATCAGCATGGCCTTGTCGTTCTCCATGTCTCTGGGGAAGGCTGTC
TTCACCTCATCAAGGGCTTTGGCCAGGCAGTTCCTTTTGTCTTCCTCCGACAGGCTGCCATTCATGAACT
GTGCGGCTAGCTGTCTCACCAGTGTGGGCTGGATGTTGTGGTCCATCTCATCGCCTATTTGGGCGAGATG
TCTGGCAATGTTGTGGATGATTTCTTCCTGACTTTCAGAATCTGGCTCTATTCTTCCTTGGTTGAAGGAG
CGGCTGGCCTGGCTGCCCTCTGTCTGCAGCTCGTCTTCGAGGTCTGCCTCCCAGTAAGCTTGCACAGGCA
GTTCCCGACCCAGCACCTCCAGCTCTTGGCGA
