>Addgene plasmid #21133 | pCMV-BID(D59E) | addgene partial sequence | sequence record 26958 | CMV-F 5'-CGCAAATGGGCGGTAGGCGTG-3'
CNGNGNGNATTAGCAGAGCTGTTTGTGAACCGTCAGAATTCAAGCTTGCGGCCGCAGATCTATCGATCTG
CAGGATATCAGTCGACGGATCCCATGGACTCTGAGGTCAGCAACGGTTCCGGCCTGGGGGCCAAGCACAT
CACAGACCTGCTGGTGTTCGGCTTTCTCCAAAGCTCTGGCTGTACTCGCCAAGAGCTGGAGGTGCTGGGT
CGGGAACTGCCTGTGCAAGCTTACTGGGAGGCAGACCTCGAAGACGAGCTGCAGACAGAGGGCAGCCAGG
CCAGCCGCTCCTTCAACCAAGGAAGAATAGAGCCAGATTCTGAAAGTCAGGAAGAAATCATCCACAACAT
TGCCAGACATCTCGCCCAAATAGGCGATGAGATGGACCACAACATCCAGCCCACACTGGTGAGACAGCTA
GCCGCACAGTTCATGAATGGCAGCCTGTCGGAGGAAGACAAAAGGAACTGCCTGGCCAAAGCCCTTGATG
AGGTGAAGACAGCCTTCCCCAGAGACATGGAGAACGACAAGGCCATGCTGATAATGACAATGCTGTTGGC
CAAAAAAGTGGCCAGTCACGCACCATCTTTGCTCCGTGATGTCTTCCACACGACTGTCAACTTTATTAAC
CAGAACCTATTCTCCTATGTGAGGAACTTGGTTAGAAACATGATGGACGAATTCGGATCCGGTACCGATT
ACCAGGACGACNATANCACNNGTANTACTGGGTGGCATCCCTGTGACCCTCCCAGTGCCTCTCTGGCCTG
GANTTGCACTCCAGTGCCACAGCTTGTCTATAAATTAGTGCTCATTGCTGATAGTTCTNTTATNTGTGGT
GAAGGGGTGTTGACAGGCATTGAAAACTGAGCTGGGTNTTGGACANTGATGATGCATT
